>Addgene plasmid #58892 | pAAV-GFAP104-ChR2-mCherry | addgene full sequence | sequence record 491442 | Addgene NGS Result
CCTGCAGGCAGCTGCGCGCTCGCTCGCTCACTGAGGCCGCCCGGGCGTCGGGCGACCTTTGGTCGCCCGG
CCTCAGTGAGCGAGCGAGCGCGCAGAGAGGGAGTGGCCAACTCCATCACTAGGGGTTCCTGCGGCCGCAC
GCGTTGCAAAGATGGATAAAGTTTTAAACAGAGAGGAATCTTTGCAGCTAATGGACCTTCTAGGTCTTGA
AAGGAGTGGGAATTGGCTCCGGTGCCCGTCAGTGGGCAGAGCGCACATCGCCCACAGTCCCCGAGAAGTT
GGGGGGAGGGGTCGGCAGCGCTAGATCTAACATATCCTGGTGTGGAGTAGGGGACGCTGCTCTGACAGAG
GCTCGGGGGCCTGAGCTGGCTCTGTGAGCTGGGGAGGAGGCAGACAGCCAGGCCTTGTCTGCAAGCAGAC
CTGGCAGCATTGGGCTGGCCGCCCCCCAGGGCCTCCTCTTCATGCCCAGTGAATGACTCACCTTGGCACA
GACACAATGTTCGGGGTGGGCACAGTGCCTGCTTCCCGCCGCACCCCAGCCCCCCTCAAATGCCTTCCGA
GAAGCCCATTGAGCAGGGGGCTTGCATTGCACCCCAGCCTGACAGCCTGGCATCTTGGGATAAAAGCAGC
ACAGCCCCCTAGGGGCTGCCCTTGCTGTGTGGCGCCACCGGCGGTGGAGAACAAGGCTCTATTCAGCCTG
TGCCCAGGAAAGGGGATCAGGGGATGCCCAGGCATGGACAGTGGGTGGCAGGGGGGGAGAGGAGGGCTGT
CTGCTTCCCAGAAGTCCAAGGACACAAATGGGTGAGGGGAGAGCTCTCCCCATAGCTGGGCTGCGGCCCA
ACCCCACCCCCTCAGGCTATGCCAGGGGGTGTTGCCAGGGGCACCCGGGCATCGCCAGTCTAGCCCACTC
CTTCATAAAGCCCTCGCATCCCAGGAGCGAGCAGAGCCAGAGCAGGTTGGAGAGGAGACGCATCACCTCC
GCTGCTCGCGGGGATCCGCCACCATGGACTATGGCGGCGCTTTGTCTGCCGTCGGACGCGAACTTTTGTT
CGTTACTAATCCTGTGGTGGTGAACGGGTCCGTCCTGGTCCCTGAGGATCAATGTTACTGTGCCGGATGG
ATTGAATCTCGCGGCACGAACGGCGCTCAGACCGCGTCAAATGTCCTGCAGTGGCTTGCAGCAGGATTCA
GCATTTTGCTGCTGATGTTCTATGCCTACCAAACCTGGAAATCTACATGCGGCTGGGAGGAGATCTATGT
GTGCGCCATTGAAATGGTTAAGGTGATTCTCGAGTTCTTTTTTGAGTTTAAGAATCCCTCTATGCTCTAC
CTTGCCACAGGACACCGGGTGCAGTGGCTGCGCTATGCAGAGTGGCTGCTCACTTGTCCTGTCATCCTTA
TCCACCTGAGCAACCTCACCGGCCTGAGCAACGACTACAGCAGGAGAACCATGGGACTCCTTGTCTCAGA
CATCGGGACTATCGTGTGGGGGGCTACCAGCGCCATGGCAACCGGCTATGTTAAAGTCATCTTCTTTTGT
CTTGGATTGTGCTATGGCGCGAACACATTTTTTCACGCCGCCAAAGCATATATCGAGGGTTATCATACTG
TGCCAAAGGGTCGGTGCCGCCAGGTCGTGACCGGCATGGCATGGCTGTTTTTCGTGAGCTGGGGTATGTT
CCCAATTCTCTTCATTTTGGGGCCCGAAGGTTTTGGCGTCCTGAGCGTCTATGGCTCCACCGTAGGTCAC
ACGATTATTGATCTGATGAGTAAAAATTGTTGGGGGTTGTTGGGACACTACCTGCGCGTCCTGATCCACG
AGCACATATTGATTCACGGAGATATCCGCAAAACCACCAAACTGAACATCGGCGGAACGGAGATCGAGGT
CGAGACTCTCGTCGAAGACGAAGCCGAGGCCGGAGCCGTGCCAGCGGCACCGGTAGTGAGCAAGGGCGAG
GAGGATAACATGGCCATCATCAAGGAGTTCATGCGCTTCAAGGTGCACATGGAGGGCTCCGTGAACGGCC
ACGAGTTCGAGATCGAGGGCGAGGGCGAGGGCCGCCCCTACGAGGGCACCCAGACCGCCAAGCTGAAGGT
GACCAAGGGTGGCCCCCTGCCCTTCGCCTGGGACATCCTGTCCCCTCAGTTCATGTACGGCTCCAAGGCC
TACGTGAAGCACCCCGCCGACATCCCCGACTACTTGAAGCTGTCCTTCCCCGAGGGCTTCAAGTGGGAGC
GCGTGATGAACTTCGAGGACGGCGGCGTGGTGACCGTGACCCAGGACTCCTCCCTGCAGGACGGCGAGTT
CATCTACAAGGTGAAGCTGCGCGGCACCAACTTCCCCTCCGACGGCCCCGTAATGCAGAAGAAGACCATG
GGCTGGGAGGCCTCCTCCGAGCGGATGTACCCCGAGGACGGCGCCCTGAAGGGCGAGATCAAGCAGAGGC
TGAAGCTGAAGGACGGCGGCCACTACGACGCTGAGGTCAAGACCACCTACAAGGCCAAGAAGCCCGTGCA
GCTGCCCGGCGCCTACAACGTCAACATCAAGTTGGACATCACCTCCCACAACGAGGACTACACCATCGTG
GAACAGTACGAACGCGCCGAGGGCCGCCACTCCACCGGCGGCATGGACGAGCTGTACAAGTAAGAATTCT
GTACAAAGCTTATCGATAATCAACCTCTGGATTACAAAATTTGTGAAAGATTGACTGGTATTCTTAACTA
TGTTGCTCCTTTTACGCTATGTGGATACGCTGCTTTAATGCCTTTGTATCATGCTATTGCTTCCCGTATG
GCTTTCATTTTCTCCTCCTTGTATAAATCCTGGTTGCTGTCTCTTTATGAGGAGTTGTGGCCCGTTGTCA
GGCAACGTGGCGTGGTGTGCACTGTGTTTGCTGACGCAACCCCCACTGGTTGGGGCATTGCCACCACCTG
TCAGCTCCTTTCCGGGACTTTCGCTTTCCCCCTCCCTATTGCCACGGCGGAACTCATCGCCGCCTGCCTT
GCCCGCTGCTGGACAGGGGCTCGGCTGTTGGGCACTGACAATTCCGTGGTGTTGTCGGGGAAATCATCGT
CCTTTCCTTGGCTGCTCGCCTATGTTGCCACCTGGATTCTGCGCGGGACGTCCTTCTGCTACGTCCCTTC
GGCCCTCAATCCAGCGGACCTTCCTTCCCGCGGCCTGCTGCCGGCTCTGCGGCCTCTTCCGCGTCTTCGC
CTTCGCCCTCAGACGAGTCGGATCTCCCTTTGGGCCGCCTCCCCGCATCGATACCGGCTCGAGACGGGTG
GCATCCCTGTGACCCCTCCCCAGTGCCTCTCCTGGCCCTGGAAGTTGCCACTCCAGTGCCCACCAGCCTT
GTCCTAATAAAATTAAGTTGCATCATTTTGTCTGACTAGGTGTCCTTCTATAATATTATGGGGTGGAGGG
GGGTGGTATGGAGCAAGGGGCAAGTTGGGAAGACAACCTGTAGGGCCTGCGGGGTCTATTGGGAACCAAG
CTGGAGTGCAGTGGCACAATCTTGGCTCACTGCAATCTCCGCCTCCTGGGTTCAAGCGATTCTCCTGCCT
CAGCCTCCCGAGTTGTTGGGATTCCAGGCATGCATGACCAGGCTCAGCTAATTTTTGTTTTTTTGGTAGA
GACGGGGTTTCACCATATTGGCCAGGCTGGTCTCCAACTCCTAATCTCAGGTGATCTACCCACCTTGGCC
TCCCAAATTGCTGGGATTACAGGCGTGAACCACTGCTCCCTTCCCTGTCCTTCTCGAGCTGATTTTGTAG
GTAACCACGTGCGGACCGAGCGGCCGCAGGAACCCCTAGTGATGGAGTTGGCCACTCCCTCTCTGCGCGC
TCGCTCGCTCACTGAGGCCGGGCGACCAAAGGTCGCCCGACGCCCGGGCTTTGCCCGGGCGGCCTCAGTG
AGCGAGCGAGCGCGCAGCTGCCTGCAGGGGCGCCTGATGCGGTATTTTCTCCTTACGCATCTGTGCGGTA
TTTCACACCGCATA
[95 nt withheld, positions 4005-4099]
T
[46 nt withheld, positions 4101-4146]
C
[141 nt withheld, positions 4148-4288]
CCTTTGACGTTGGAGTCCACGTTCTTT
[37 nt withheld, positions 4316-4352]
ACTCTATCTCGGGCTATTCTTTTGATTTATAAGGGATTTTGCCGATTTCGGTCTATTGGTTAAAAAATGA
GCTGATTTAACAAAAATTTAACGCGAATTTTAACAAAATATTAACGTTTACAATTTTATGGTGCACTCTC
AGTACAATCTGCTCTGATGCCGCATAGTTAAGCCAGCCCCGACACCCGCCAACACCCGCTGACGCGCCCT
GACGGGCTTGTCTGCTCCCGGCATCCGCTTACAGACAAGCTGTGACCGTCTCCGGGAGCTGCATGTGTCA
GAGGTTTTCACCGTCATCACCGAAACGCGCGAGACGAAAGGGCCTCGTGATACGCCTATTTTTATAGGTT
AATGTCATGATAATAATGGTTTCTTAGACGTCAGGTGGCACTTTTCGGGGAAATGTGCGCGGAACCCCTA
TTTGTTTATTTTTCTAAATACATTCAAATATGTATCCGCTCATGAGACAATAACCCTGATAAATGCTTCA
ATAATATTGAAAAAGGAAGAGTATGAGTATTCAACATTTCCGTGTCGCCCTTATTCCCTTTTTTGCGGCA
TTTTGCCTTCCTGTTTTTGCTCACCCAGAAACGCTGGTGAAAGTAAAAGATGCTGAAGATCAGTTGGGTG
CACGAGTGGGTTACATCGAACTGGATCTCAACAGCGGTAAGATCCTTGAGAGTTTTCGCCCCGAAGAACG
TTTTCCAATGATGAGCACTTTTAAAGTTCTGCTATGTGGCGCGGTATTATCCCGTATTGACGCCGGGCAA
GAGCAACTCGGTCGCCGCATACACTATTCTCAGAATGACTTGGTTGAGTACTCACCAGTCACAGAAAAGC
ATCTTACGGATGGCATGACAGTAAGAGAATTATGCAGTGCTGCCATAACCATGAGTGATAACACTGCGGC
CAACTTACTTCTGACAACGATCGGAGGACCGAAGGAGCTAACCGCTTTTTTGCACAACATGGGGGATCAT
GTAACTCGCCTTGATCGTTGGGAACCGGAGCTGAATGAAGCCATACCAAACGACGAGCGTGACACCACGA
TGCCTGTAGCAATGGCAACAACGTTGCGCAAACTATTAACTGGCGAACTACTTACTCTAGCTTCCCGGCA
ACAATTAATAGACTGGATGGAGGCGGATAAAGTTGCAGGACCACTTCTGCGCTCGGCCCTTCCGGCTGGC
TGGTTTATTGCTGATAAATCTGGAGCCGGTGAGCGTGGGTCTCGCGGTATCATTGCAGCACTGGGGCCAG
ATGGTAAGCCCTCCCGTATCGTAGTTATCTACACGACGGGGAGTCAGGCAACTATGGATGAACGAAATAG
ACAGATCGCTGAGATAGGTGCCTCACTGATTAAGCATTGGTAACTGTCAGACCAAGTTTACTCATATATA
CTTTAGATTGATTTAAAACTTCATTTTTAATTTAAAAGGATCTAGGTGAAGATCCTTTTTGATAATCTCA
TGACCAAAATCCCTTAACGTGAGTTTTCGTTCCACTGAGCGTCAGACCCCGTAGAAAAGATCAAAGGATC
TTCTTGAGATCCTTTTTTTCTGCGCGTAATCTGCTGCTTGCAAACAAAAAAACCACCGCTACCAGCGGTG
GTTTGTTTGCCGGATCAAGAGCTACCAACTCTTTTTCCGAAGGTAACTGGCTTCAGCAGAGCGCAGATAC
CAAATACTGTTCTTCTAGTGTAGCCGTAGTTAGGCCACCACTTCAAGAACTCTGTAGCACCGCCTACATA
CCTCGCTCTGCTAATCCTGTTACCAGTGGCTGCTGCCAGTGGCGATAAGTCGTGTCTTACCGGGTTGGAC
TCAAGACGATAGTTACCGGATAAGGCGCAGCGGTCGGGCTGAACGGGGGGTTCGTGCACACAGCCCAGCT
TGGAGCGAACGACCTACACCGAACTGAGATACCTACAGCGTGAGCTATGAGAAAGCGCCACGCTTCCCGA
AGGGAGAAAGGCGGACAGGTATCCGGTAAGCGGCAGGGTCGGAACAGGAGAGCGCACGAGGGAGCTTCCA
GGGGGAAACGCCTGGTATCTTTATAGTCCTGTCGGGTTTCGCCACCTCTGACTTGAGCGTCGATTTTTGT
GATGCTCGTCAGGGGGGCGGAGCCTATGGAAAAACGCCAGCAACGCGGCCTTTTTACGGTTCCTGGCCTT
TTGCTGGCCTTTTGCTCACATGT
Features (pLannotate 1.2.2; 16 found; start..end, strand, type, name):
     12..39      +  repeat_region  AAV2 ITR (fragment): inverted terminal repeat of adeno-associated virus serotype 2 inverted
     68..95      +  repeat_region  AAV2 ITR (fragment): inverted terminal repeat of adeno-associated virus serotype 2 inverted
    152..218     +  CDS            small t antigen (fragment): SV40 (simian virus 40) small t antigen
    244..297     +  promoter       EF-1α core promoter (fragment): core promoter for human elongation factor EF-1α
   1004..1930    +  CDS            ChR2(H134R): H134R mutant of an N-terminal fragment of channelrhodopsin-2 from the alga Chlamydomonas reinhardtii (Nagel et al., 2005) blue light-activated cation channel
   1946..2652    +  CDS            mCherry (fragment): monomeric derivative of DsRed fluorescent protein (Shaner et al., 2004) mammalian codon-optimized
   2678..3266    +  misc_feature   WPRE: woodchuck hepatitis virus posttranscriptional regulatory element
   3286..3762    +  polyA_signal   hGH poly(A) signal: human growth hormone polyadenylation signal
   3808..3948    +  repeat_region  AAV2 ITR: inverted terminal repeat of adeno-associated virus serotype 2 inverted
   3953..4004    -  misc_feature   bom (fragment): basis of mobility region from pBR322
   4023..4478    +  rep_origin     f1 ori (sequence partly withheld): f1 bacteriophage origin of replication; arrow indicates direction of (+) strand synthesis
   4479..4528    -  misc_feature   bom (fragment): basis of mobility region from pBR322
   4630..4665    -  CDS            rop (fragment): Rop protein, which maintains plasmids at low copy number; rop
   4760..4864    +  promoter       AmpR promoter: bla
   4865..5725    +  CDS            AmpR: β-lactamase; bla; confers resistance to ampicillin, carbenicillin, and related antibiotics
   5896..6484    +  rep_origin     ori: high-copy-number ColE1/pMB1/pBR322/pUC origin of replication
