>Addgene plasmid #58892 | pAAV-GFAP104-ChR2-mCherry | analyzer sequence | sequence record 91223
CCTGCAGGCAGCTGCGCGCTCGCTCGCTCACTGAGGCCGCCCGGGCGTCGGGCGACCTTTGGTCGCCCGG
CCTCAGTGAGCGAGCGAGCGCGCAGAGAGGGAGTGGCCAACTCCATCACTAGGGGTTCCTGCGGCCGCAC
GCGTTGCAAAGATGGATAAAGTTTTAAACAGAGAGGAATCTTTGCAGCTAATGGACCTTCTAGGTCTTGA
AAGGAGTGGGAATTGGCTCCGGTGCCCGTCAGTGGGCAGAGCGCACATCGCCCACAGTCCCCGAGAAGTT
GGGGGGAGGGGTCGGCAGCGCTAGATCTAACATATCCTGGTGTGGAGTAGGGGACGCTGCTCTGACAGAG
GCTCGGGGGCCTGAGCTGGCTCTGTGAGCTGGGGAGGAGGCAGACAGCCAGGCCTTGTCTGCAAGCAGAC
CTGGCAGCATTGGGCTGGCCGCCCCCCAGGGCCTCCTCTTCATGCCCAGTGAATGACTCACCTTGGCACA
GACACAATGTTCGGGGTGGGCACAGTGCCTGCTTCCCGCCGCACCCCAGCCCCCCTCAAATGCCTTCCGA
GAAGCCCATTGAGCAGGGGGCTTGCATTGCACCCCAGCCTGACAGCCTGGCATCTTGGGATAAAAGCAGC
ACAGCCCCCTAGGGGCTGCCCTTGCTGTGTGGCGCCACCGGCGGTGGAGAACAAGGCTCTATTCAGCCTG
TGCCCAGGAAAGGGGATCAGGGGATGCCCAGGCATGGACAGTGGGTGGCAGGGGGGGAGAGGAGGGCTGT
CTGCTTCCCAGAAGTCCAAGGACACAAATGGGTGAGGGGAGAGCTCTCCCCATAGCTGGGCTGCGGCCCA
ACCCCACCCCCTCAGGCTATGCCAGGGGGTGTTGCCAGGGGCACCCGGGCATCGCCAGTCTAGCCCACTC
CTTCATAAAGCCCTCGCATCCCAGGAGCGAGCAGAGCCAGAGCAGGTTGGAGAGGAGACGCATCACCTCC
GCTGCTCGCGGGGATCCGCCACCATGGACTATGGCGGCGCTTTGTCTGCCGTCGGACGCGAACTTTTGTT
CGTTACTAATCCTGTGGTGGTGAACGGGTCCGTCCTGGTCCCTGAGGATCAATGTTACTGTGCCGGATGG
ATTGAATCTCGCGGCACGAACGGCGCTCAGACCGCGTCAAATGTCCTGCAGTGGCTTGCAGCAGGATTCA
GCATTTTGCTGCTGATGTTCTATGCCTACCAAACCTGGAAATCTACATGCGGCTGGGAGGAGATCTATGT
GTGCGCCATTGAAATGGTTAAGGTGATTCTCGAGTTCTTTTTTGAGTTTAAGAATCCCTCTATGCTCTAC
CTTGCCACAGGACACCGGGTGCAGTGGCTGCGCTATGCAGAGTGGCTGCTCACTTGTCCTGTCATCCTTA
TCCACCTGAGCAACCTCACCGGCCTGAGCAACGACTACAGCAGGAGAACCATGGGACTCCTTGTCTCAGA
CATCGGGACTATCGTGTGGGGGGCTACCAGCGCCATGGCAACCGGCTATGTTAAAGTCATCTTCTTTTGT
CTTGGATTGTGCTATGGCGCGAACACATTTTTTCACGCCGCCAAAGCATATATCGAGGGTTATCATACTG
TGCCAAAGGGTCGGTGCCGCCAGGTCGTGACCGGCATGGCATGGCTGTTTTTCGTGAGCTGGGGTATGTT
CCCAATTCTCTTCATTTTGGGGCCCGAAGGTTTTGGCGTCCTGAGCGTCTATGGCTCCACCGTAGGTCAC
ACGATTATTGATCTGATGAGTAAAAATTGTTGGGGGTTGTTGGGACACTACCTGCGCGTCCTGATCCACG
AGCACATATTGATTCACGGAGATATCCGCAAAACCACCAAACTGAACATCGGCGGAACGGAGATCGAGGT
CGAGACTCTCGTCGAAGACGAAGCCGAGGCCGGAGCCGTGCCAGCGGCACCGGTAGTGAGCAAGGGCGAG
GAGGATAACATGGCCATCATCAAGGAGTTCATGCGCTTCAAGGTGCACATGGAGGGCTCCGTGAACGGCC
ACGAGTTCGAGATCGAGGGCGAGGGCGAGGGCCGCCCCTACGAGGGCACCCAGACCGCCAAGCTGAAGGT
GACCAAGGGTGGCCCCCTGCCCTTCGCCTGGGACATCCTGTCCCCTCAGTTCATGTACGGCTCCAAGGCC
TACGTGAAGCACCCCGCCGACATCCCCGACTACTTGAAGCTGTCCTTCCCCGAGGGCTTCAAGTGGGAGC
GCGTGATGAACTTCGAGGACGGCGGCGTGGTGACCGTGACCCAGGACTCCTCCCTGCAGGACGGCGAGTT
CATCTACAAGGTGAAGCTGCGCGGCACCAACTTCCCCTCCGACGGCCCCGTAATGCAGAAGAAGACCATG
GGCTGGGAGGCCTCCTCCGAGCGGATGTACCCCGAGGACGGCGCCCTGAAGGGCGAGATCAAGCAGAGGC
TGAAGCTGAAGGACGGCGGCCACTACGACGCTGAGGTCAAGACCACCTACAAGGCCAAGAAGCCCGTGCA
GCTGCCCGGCGCCTACAACGTCAACATCAAGTTGGACATCACCTCCCACAACGAGGACTACACCATCGTG
GAACAGTACGAACGCGCCGAGGGCCGCCACTCCACCGGCGGCATGGACGAGCTGTACAAGTAAGAATTCT
GTACAAAGCTTATCGATAATCAACCTCTGGATTACAAAATTTGTGAAAGATTGACTGGTATTCTTAACTA
TGTTGCTCCTTTTACGCTATGTGGATACGCTGCTTTAATGCCTTTGTATCATGCTATTGCTTCCCGTATG
GCTTTCATTTTCTCCTCCTTGTATAAATCCTGGTTGCTGTCTCTTTATGAGGAGTTGTGGCCCGTTGTCA
GGCAACGTGGCGTGGTGTGCACTGTGTTTGCTGACGCAACCCCCACTGGTTGGGGCATTGCCACCACCTG
TCAGCTCCTTTCCGGGACTTTCGCTTTCCCCCTCCCTATTGCCACGGCGGAACTCATCGCCGCCTGCCTT
GCCCGCTGCTGGACAGGGGCTCGGCTGTTGGGCACTGACAATTCCGTGGTGTTGTCGGGGAAATCATCGT
CCTTTCCTTGGCTGCTCGCCTATGTTGCCACCTGGATTCTGCGCGGGACGTCCTTCTGCTACGTCCCTTC
GGCCCTCAATCCAGCGGACCTTCCTTCCCGCGGCCTGCTGCCGGCTCTGCGGCCTCTTCCGCGTCTTCGC
CTTCGCCCTCAGACGAGTCGGATCTCCCTTTGGGCCGCCTCCCCGCATCGATACCGGCTCGAGACGGGTG
GCATCCCTGTGACCCCTCCCCAGTGCCTCTCCTGGCCCTGGAAGTTGCCACTCCAGTGCCCACCAGCCTT
GTCCTAATAAAATTAAGTTGCATCATTTTGTCTGACTAGGTGTCCTTCTATAATATTATGGGGTGGAGGG
GGGTGGTATGGAGCAAGGGGCAAGTTGGGAAGACAACCTGTAGGGCCTGCGGGGTCTATTGGGAACCAAG
CTGGAGTGCAGTGGCACAATCTTGGCTCACTGCAATCTCCGCCTCCTGGGTTCAAGCGATTCTCCTGCCT
CAGCCTCCCGAGTTGTTGGGATTCCAGGCATGCATGACCAGGCTCAGCTAATTTTTGTTTTTTTGGTAGA
GACGGGGTTTCACCATATTGGCCAGGCTGGTCTCCAACTCCTAATCTCAGGTGATCTACCCACCTTGGCC
TCCCAAATTGCTGGGATTACAGGCGTGAACCACTGCTCCCTTCCCTGTCCTTCTCGAGCTGATTTTGTAG
GTAACCACGTGCGGACCGAGCGGCCGCAGGAACCCCTAGTGATGGAGTTGGCCACTCCCTCTCTGCGCGC
TCGCTCGCTCACTGAGGCCGGGCGACCAAAGGTCGCCCGACGCCCGGGCTTTGCCCGGGCGGCCTCAGTG
AGCGAGCGAGCGCGCAGCTGCCTGCAGGGGCGCCTGATGCGGTATTTTCTCCTTACGCATCTGTGCGGTA
TTTCACACCGCATA
[142 nt withheld, positions 4005-4146]
C
[141 nt withheld, positions 4148-4288]
CCTTTGACGTTGGAGTCCACGTTCTTT
[37 nt withheld, positions 4316-4352]
ACCCTATCTCGGGCTATTCTTTTGATTTATAAGGGATTTTGCCGATTTCGGCCTATTGGTTAAAAAATGA
GCTGATTTAACAAAAATTTAACGCGAATTTTAACAAAATATTAACGTTTACAATTTTATGGTGCACTCTC
AGTACAATCTGCTCTGATGCCGCATAGTTAAGCCAGCCCCGACACCCGCCAACACCCGCTGACGCGCCCT
GACGGGCTTGTCTGCTCCCGGCATCCGCTTACAGACAAGCTGTGACCGTCTCCGGGAGCTGCATGTGTCA
GAGGTTTTCACCGTCATCACCGAAACGCGCGAGACGAAAGGGCCTCGTGATACGCCTATTTTTATAGGTT
AATGTCATGATAATAATGGTTTCTTAGACGTCAGGTGGCACTTTTCGGGGAAATGTGCGCGGAACCCCTA
TTTGTTTATTTTTCTAAATACATTCAAATATGTATCCGCTCATGAGACAATAACCCTGATAAATGCTTCA
ATAATATTGAAAAAGGAAGAGTATGAGTATTCAACATTTCCGTGTCGCCCTTATTCCCTTTTTTGCGGCA
TTTTGCCTTCCTGTTTTTGCTCACCCAGAAACGCTGGTGAAAGTAAAAGATGCTGAAGATCAGTTGGGTG
CACGAGTGGGTTACATCGAACTGGATCTCAACAGCGGTAAGATCCTTGAGAGTTTTCGCCCCGAAGAACG
TTTTCCAATGATGAGCACTTTTAAAGTTCTGCTATGTGGCGCGGTATTATCCCGTATTGACGCCGGGCAA
GAGCAACTCGGTCGCCGCATACACTATTCTCAGAATGACTTGGTTGAGTACTCACCAGTCACAGAAAAGC
ATCTTACGGATGGCATGACAGTAAGAGAATTATGCAGTGCTGCCATAACCATGAGTGATAACACTGCGGC
CAACTTACTTCTGACAACGATCGGAGGACCGAAGGAGCTAACCGCTTTTTTGCACAACATGGGGGATCAT
GTAACTCGCCTTGATCGTTGGGAACCGGAGCTGAATGAAGCCATACCAAACGACGAGCGTGACACCACGA
TGCCTGTAGCAATGGCAACAACGTTGCGCAAACTATTAACTGGCGAACTACTTACTCTAGCTTCCCGGCA
ACAATTAATAGACTGGATGGAGGCGGATAAAGTTGCAGGACCACTTCTGCGCTCGGCCCTTCCGGCTGGC
TGGTTTATTGCTGATAAATCTGGAGCCGGTGAGCGTGGGTCTCGCGGTATCATTGCAGCACTGGGGCCAG
ATGGTAAGCCCTCCCGTATCGTAGTTATCTACACGACGGGGAGTCAGGCAACTATGGATGAACGAAATAG
ACAGATCGCTGAGATAGGTGCCTCACTGATTAAGCATTGGTAACTGTCAGACCAAGTTTACTCATATATA
CTTTAGATTGATTTAAAACTTCATTTTTAATTTAAAAGGATCTAGGTGAAGATCCTTTTTGATAATCTCA
TGACCAAAATCCCTTAACGTGAGTTTTCGTTCCACTGAGCGTCAGACCCCGTAGAAAAGATCAAAGGATC
TTCTTGAGATCCTTTTTTTCTGCGCGTAATCTGCTGCTTGCAAACAAAAAAACCACCGCTACCAGCGGTG
GTTTGTTTGCCGGATCAAGAGCTACCAACTCTTTTTCCGAAGGTAACTGGCTTCAGCAGAGCGCAGATAC
CAAATACTGTCCTTCTAGTGTAGCCGTAGTTAGGCCACCACTTCAAGAACTCTGTAGCACCGCCTACATA
CCTCGCTCTGCTAATCCTGTTACCAGTGGCTGCTGCCAGTGGCGATAAGTCGTGTCTTACCGGGTTGGAC
TCAAGACGATAGTTACCGGATAAGGCGCAGCGGTCGGGCTGAACGGGGGGTTCGTGCACACAGCCCAGCT
TGGAGCGAACGACCTACACCGAACTGAGATACCTACAGCGTGAGCTATGAGAAAGCGCCACGCTTCCCGA
AGGGAGAAAGGCGGACAGGTATCCGGTAAGCGGCAGGGTCGGAACAGGAGAGCGCACGAGGGAGCTTCCA
GGGGGAAACGCCTGGTATCTTTATAGTCCTGTCGGGTTTCGCCACCTCTGACTTGAGCGTCGATTTTTGT
GATGCTCGTCAGGGGGGCGGAGCCTATGGAAAAACGCCAGCAACGCGGCCTTTTTACGGTTCCTGGCCTT
TTGCTGGCCTTTTGCTCACATGT
Features (pLannotate 1.2.2; 16 found; start..end, strand, type, name):
     12..39      +  repeat_region  AAV2 ITR (fragment): inverted terminal repeat of adeno-associated virus serotype 2 inverted
     68..95      +  repeat_region  AAV2 ITR (fragment): inverted terminal repeat of adeno-associated virus serotype 2 inverted
    152..218     +  CDS            small t antigen (fragment): SV40 (simian virus 40) small t antigen
    244..297     +  promoter       EF-1α core promoter (fragment): core promoter for human elongation factor EF-1α
   1004..1930    +  CDS            ChR2(H134R): H134R mutant of an N-terminal fragment of channelrhodopsin-2 from the alga Chlamydomonas reinhardtii (Nagel et al., 2005) blue light-activated cation channel
   1946..2652    +  CDS            mCherry (fragment): monomeric derivative of DsRed fluorescent protein (Shaner et al., 2004) mammalian codon-optimized
   2678..3266    +  misc_feature   WPRE: woodchuck hepatitis virus posttranscriptional regulatory element
   3286..3762    +  polyA_signal   hGH poly(A) signal: human growth hormone polyadenylation signal
   3808..3948    +  repeat_region  AAV2 ITR: inverted terminal repeat of adeno-associated virus serotype 2 inverted
   3953..4004    -  misc_feature   bom (fragment): basis of mobility region from pBR322
   4023..4403    +  rep_origin     M13 ori (sequence partly withheld): M13 bacteriophage origin of replication; arrow indicates direction of (+) strand synthesis
   4479..4528    -  misc_feature   bom (fragment): basis of mobility region from pBR322
   4630..4665    -  CDS            rop (fragment): Rop protein, which maintains plasmids at low copy number; rop
   4760..4864    +  promoter       AmpR promoter: bla
   4865..5725    +  CDS            AmpR: β-lactamase; bla; confers resistance to ampicillin, carbenicillin, and related antibiotics
   5896..6484    +  rep_origin     ori: high-copy-number ColE1/pMB1/pBR322/pUC origin of replication
