[The description below was written by a language model from this plasmid's Addgene catalogue record and pLannotate feature annotations shown in this document.]
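Description:
pAAV-GFAP104-ChR2-mCherry is a 6,545 bp adeno-associated virus transfer plasmid for mammalian expression. It is designed to be packaged into recombinant AAV and to deliver a light-gated ion channel to astrocytes. It is propagated in E. coli through a ColE1/pUC-type origin and selected with ampicillin or carbenicillin via the β-lactamase gene. An f1/M13 phage origin is also present in the backbone. The catalogue lists the plasmid as low copy and names recombination-deficient strains, which is typical for ITR-containing plasmids because the repeats are prone to rearrangement.

The expression cassette lies between AAV2 inverted terminal repeats, the cis elements needed for genome replication and encapsidation. The 3′ ITR is annotated in full, but the 5′ ITR is detected only as two short fragments. According to the catalogue, expression is driven by the GFAP104 promoter, a glial fibrillary acidic protein-derived promoter. The automated annotation does not label this promoter. The roughly 700 bp unannotated stretch upstream of the coding sequence presumably contains it, and the short "small t antigen" and "EF-1α core promoter" fragments there are likely partial matches rather than functional parts. The payload is channelrhodopsin-2 from Chlamydomonas reinhardtii, a blue light-activated cation channel, fused at its C terminus to mCherry so that expressing cells can be identified by red fluorescence. The feature table identifies it as the H134R variant, although the catalogue calls it simply ChR2. A WPRE downstream enhances transcript stability and expression, and a human growth hormone polyadenylation signal terminates the transcript.

The associated work used the construct for optogenetic activation of astrocytes in visual cortex in vivo. The depositor reports testing the plasmid in vitro and the derived virus both in vitro and in vivo.
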