Addgene plasmid #58892: pAAV-GFAP104-ChR2-mCherry
Purpose: AAV-mediated expression of ChR2-mCherry under the GFAP promoter
Depositing lab: Edward Boyden. Depositing organization: Massachusetts Institute of Technology. Publication: Optogenetic astrocyte activation modulates response selectivity of visual cortex neurons in vivo. Perea G, Yang A, Boyden ES, Sur M. Nat Commun. 2014;5:3262. doi: 10.1038/ncomms4262. PubMed 24500276.
Backbone
  Vector backbone: AAV
  Backbone size w/o insert (bp): 4895
  Total vector size (bp): 6545
  Vector type: Mammalian Expression, AAV
Growth in bacteria
  Bacterial resistance: Ampicillin, 100 μg/mL
  Growth temperature: 37°C
  Growth strain: NEB Stable
  Growth instructions: Stbl3 at 30C (use carbenicillin if using Stbl3) OR DH5a at 37C
  Copy number: Low Copy
Gene/Insert
  Gene/Insert name: ChR2-mCherry (alt name: channelrhodopsin-2-mCherry)
  Species: Chlamydomonas reinhardtii
  Insert size (bp): 1650
  GenBank ID: EU714030.1
  Promoter: GFAP104
  Tag / fusion protein: mCherry (C terminal on insert)
  Cloning method: Restriction Enzyme; 5′ cloning site BamHI (not destroyed); 3′ cloning site EcoRI (not destroyed)
  Sequencing primers: 5′ ggagagctctccccatag; 3′ cagcgtatccacatagcg
Terms and licenses: Academic/Nonprofit Terms; Industry Terms: Not Available to Industry
Depositor comments: The depositing lab has sequenced the 5' ITR, promoter, and gene-fluorophore. Multiple digestions were done to verify the vector structure. The construct was tested in vitro and the virus was tested both in vitro and in vivo.
How to cite: pAAV-GFAP104-ChR2-mCherry was a gift from Edward Boyden (Addgene plasmid # 58892 ; http://n2t.net/addgene:58892 ; RRID:Addgene_58892)
