>Addgene plasmid #58892 | pAAV-GFAP104-ChR2-mCherry | addgene partial sequence | sequence record 94194 | WPRE-R 5'-CATAGCGTAAAAGGAGCAACA-3'
GTCAATCTTTCACAAATTTTGTAATCCAGAGGTTGATTATCGATAAGCTTTGTACAGAATTCTTACTTGT
ACAGCTCGTCCATGCCGCCGGTGGAGTGGCGGCCCTCGGCGCGTTCGTACTGTTCCACGATGGTGTAGTC
CTCGTTGTGGGAGGTGATGTCCAACTTGATGTTGACGTTGTAGGCGCCGGGCAGCTGCACGGGCTTCTTG
GCCTTGTAGGTGGTCTTGACCTCAGCGTCGTAGTGGCCGCCGTCCTTCAGCTTCAGCCTCTGCTTGATCT
CGCCCTTCAGGGCGCCGTCCTCGGGGTACATCCGCTCGGAGGAGGCCTCCCAGCCCATGGTCTTCTTCTG
CATTACGGGGCCGTCGGAGGGGAAGTTGGTGCCGCGCAGCTTCACCTTGTAGATGAACTCGCCGTCCTGC
AGGGAGGAGTCCTGGGTCACGGTCACCACGCCGCCGTCCTCGAAGTTCATCACGCGCTCCCACTTGAAGC
CCTCGGGGAAGGACAGCTTCAAGTAGTCGGGGATGTCGGCGGGGTGCTTCACGTAGGCCTTGGAGCCGTA
CATGAACTGAGGGGACAGGATGTCCCAGGCGAAGGGCAGGGGGCCACCCTTGGTCACCTTCAGCTTGGCG
GTCTGGGTGCCCTCGTAGGGGCGGCCCTCGCCCTCGCCCTCGATCTCGAACTCGTGGCCGTTCACGGAGC
CCTCCATGTGCACCTTGAAGCGCATGAACTCCTTGATGATGGCCATGTTATCCTCCTCGCCCTTGCTCAC
TACCGGTGCCGCTGGCACGGCTCCGGCCTCGGCTTCGTCTTCGACGAGAGTCTCGACCTCGATCTCCGTT
CCGCCGATGTTCAGTTTGGTGGTTTTGCGGATATCTCCGTGAATCAATATGTGCTCGTGGATCAGGACGC
GCAGGTAGTGTCCCAACAACCCCCAACAATTTTTACTCATCAGATCAATAATCGTGTGACCTACGGTGGA
GCCATAGACGCTCAGGACGCCAAAACCTTCGGGCCCCAAAATGAAGAGAATTGGGAA
