>Addgene plasmid #58892 | pAAV-GFAP104-ChR2-mCherry | addgene partial sequence | sequence record 133359 | GFAPpro-F 5'-ACTCCTTCATAAAGCCCTCG-3'
CCAGAGCAGGTTGGAGAGGAGACGCATCACCTCCGCTGCTCGCGGGGATCCGCCACCATGGACTATGGCG
GCGCTTTGTCTGCCGTCGGACGCGAACTTTTGTTCGTTACTAATCCTGTGGTGGTGAACGGGTCCGTCCT
GGTCCCTGAGGATCAATGTTACTGTGCCGGATGGATTGAATCTCGCGGCACGAACGGCGCTCAGACCGCG
TCAAATGTCCTGCAGTGGCTTGCAGCAGGATTCAGCATTTTGCTGCTGATGTTCTATGCCTACCAAACCT
GGAAATCTACATGCGGCTGGGAGGAGATCTATGTGTGCGCCATTGAAATGGTTAAGGTGATTCTCGAGTT
CTTTTTTGAGTTTAAGAATCCCTCTATGCTCTACCTTGCCACAGGACACCGGGTGCAGTGGCTGCGCTAT
GCAGAGTGGCTGCTCACTTGTCCTGTCATCCTTATCCACCTGAGCAACCTCACCGGCCTGAGCAACGACT
ACAGCAGGAGAACCATGGGACTCCTTGTCTCAGACATCGGGACTATCGTGTGGGGGGCTACCAGCGCCAT
GGCAACCGGCTATGTTAAAGTCATCTTCTTTTGTCTTGGATTGTGCTATGGCGCGAACACATTTTTTCAC
GCCGCCAAAGCATATATCGAGGGTTATCATACTGTGCCAAAGGGTCGGTGCCGCCAGGTCGTGACCGGCA
TGGCATGGCTGTTTTTCGTGAGCTGGGGTATGTTCCCAATTCTCTTCATTTTGGGGCCCGAAGGTTTTGG
CGTCCTGAGCGTCTATGGCTCCACCGTAGGTCACACGATTATTGATCTGATGAGTAAAAATTGTTGGGGG
TTGTTGGGACACTACCTGCGCGTCCTGATCCACGAGCACATATTGATTCACGGAGATATCCGCAAAACCA
CCAAACTGAACATCGGCGGAACGGAGATCGAGGTCGAGACTCTCGTCGAAGACGAAGCCGAGGCCGGAGC
CGTGCCAGCGGCACCGGTAGTGAGCAAGGGCGAAG
